>Addgene plasmid #91041 | pMOD_A1910 | addgene full sequence | sequence record 181799 | Addgene NGS Result
GCCTTGACGGCAAAATCCCTTAACGTGAGTTTTCGTTCCACTGAGCGTCAGACCCCGTAGAAAAGATCAA
AGGATCTTCTTGAGATCCTTTTTTTCTGCGCGTAATCTGCTGCTTGCAAACAAAAAAACCACCGCTACCA
GCGGTGGTTTGTTTGCCGGATCAAGAGCTACTAACTCTTTTTCCGAAGGTAACTGGCTTCAGCAGAGCGC
AGATACCAAATACTGTTCTTCTAGTGTAGCCGTAGTTAGGCCACCACTTCAAGAACTCTGTAGCACCGCC
TACATACCTCGCTCTGCTAATCCTGTTACCAGTGGCTGCTGCCAGTGGCGATAAGTCGTGTCTTACCGGG
TTGGACTCAAGACGATAGTTACCGGATAAGGCGCAGCGGTCGGGCTGAACGGGGGGTTCGTGCTCACAGC
CCAGCTTGGAGCGAACGACCTACACCGAACTGAGATACCTACAGCGTGAGCTATGAGAAAGCGCCACGCT
TCCCGAAGGGAGAAAGGCGGACAGGTATCCGGTAAGCGGCAGGGTCGGAACAGGAGAGCGCACGAGGGAG
CTTCCAGGGGGAAACGCCTGGTATCTTTATAGTCCTGTCGGGTTTCGCCACCTCTGACTTGAGCGTCGAT
TTTTGTGATGCTCGTCAGGGGGGCGGAGCCTATGGAAAAACGCCAGCAACGCGGCCTTTTTACGGTTCCT
GGCCTTTTGCTGGCCTTTTGCTCACATGTTCTTTCCTGCGTTATCCCCTGATTCTGTGGATAACCGTATT
ACCGCCTTTGAGTGAGCTGATACCGCTCGCCGCAGCCGAACGACCGAGCGCAGCGAGTCAGTGAGCGAGG
AAGCGGAAGAGCGCCCACCTGCTCATGATCTGCAGGCGCGCCTGCAGTGCAGCGTGACCCGGTCGTGCCC
CTCTCTAGAGATAATGAGCATTGCATGTCTAAGTTATAAAAAATTACCACATATTTTTTTTGTCACACTT
GTTTGAAGTGCAGTTTATCTATCTTTATACATATATTTAAACTTTACTCTACGAATAATATAATCTATAG
TACTACAATAATATCAGTGTTTTAGAGAATCATATAAATGAACAGTTAGACATGGTCTAAAGGACAATTG
AGTATTTTGACAACAGGACTCTACAGTTTTATCTTTTTAGTGTGCATGTGTTCTCCTTTTTTTTTGCAAA
TAGCTTCACCTATATAATACTTCATCCATTTTATTAGTACATCCATTTAGGGTTTAGGGTTAATGGTTTT
TATAGACTAATTTTTTTAGTACATCTATTTTATTCTATTTTAGCCTCTAAATTAAGAAAACTAAAACTCT
ATTTTAGTTTTTTTATTTAATAATTTAGATATAAAATAGAATAAAATAAAGTGACTAAAAATTAAACAAA
TACCCTTTAAGAAATTAAAAAAACTAAGGAAACATTTTTCTTGTTTCGAGTAGATAATGCCAGCCTGTTA
AACGCCGTCGACGAGTCTAACGGACACCAACCAGCGAACCAGCAGCGTCGCGTCGGGCCAAGCGAAGCAG
ACGGCACGGCATCTCTGTCGCTGCCTCTGGACCCCTCTCGAGAGTTCCGCTCCACCGTTGGACTTGCTCC
GCTGTCGGCATCCAGAAATTGCGTGGCGGAGCGGCAGACGTGAGCCGGCACGGCAGGCGGCCTCCTCCTC
CTCTCACGGCACCGGCAGCTACGGGGGATTCCTTTCCCACCGCTCCTTCGCTTTCCCTTCCTCGCCCGCC
GTAATAAATAGACACCCCCTCCACACCCTCTTTCCCCAACCTCGTGTTGTTCGGAGCGCACACACACACA
ACCAGATCTCCCCCAAATCCACCCGTCGGCACCTCCGCTTCAAGGTACGCCGCTCGTCCTCCCCCCCCCC
CTCTCTACCTTCTCTAGATCGGCGTTCCGGTCCATGGTTAGGGCCCGGTAGTTCTACTTCTGTTCATGTT
TGTGTTAGATCCGTGTTTGTGTTAGATCCGTGCTGCTAGCGTTCGTACACGGATGCGACCTGTACGTCAG
ACACGTTCTGATTGCTAACTTGCCAGTGTTTCTCTTTGGGGAATCCTGGGATGGCTCTAGCCGTTCCGCA
GACGGGATCGATTTCATGATTTTTTTTGTTTCGTTGCATAGGGTTTGGTTTGCCCTTTTCCTTTATTTCA
ATATATGCCGTGCACTTGTTTGTCGGGTCATCTTTTCATGCTTTTTTTTGTCTTGGTTGTGATGATGTGG
TCTGGTTGGGCGGTCGTTCTAGATCGGAGTAGAATTAATTCTGTTTCAAACTACCTGGTGGATTTATTAA
TTTTGGATCTGTATGTGTGTGCCATACATATTCATAGTTACGAATTGAAGATGATGGATGGAAATATCGA
TCTAGGATAGGTATACATGTTGATGCGGGTTTTACTGATGCATATACAGAGATGCTTTTTGTTCGCTTGG
TTGTGATGATGTGGTGTGGTTGGGCGGTCGTTCATTCGTTCTAGATCGGAGTAGAATACTGTTTCAAACT
ACCTGGTGTATTTATTAATTTTGGAACTGTATGTGTGTGTCATACATCTTCATAGTTACGAGTTTAAGAT
GGATGGAAATATCGATCTAGGATAGGTATACATGTTGATGTGGGTTTTACTGATGCATATACATGATGGC
ATATGCAGCATCTATTCATATGCTCTAACCTTGAGTACCTATCTATTATAATAAACAAGTATGTTTTATA
ATTATTTTGATCTTGATATACTTGGATGATGGCATATGCAGCAGCTATATGTGGATTTTTTTAGCCCTGC
CTTCATACGCTATTTATTTGCTTGGTACTGTTTCTTTTGTCGATGCTCACCCTGTTGTTTGGTGTTACTT
CCTGCAGGAAGCATGTCTGAGCCACCTCGGGCTGAGACCTTTGTATTCCTGGACCTAGAAGCCACTGGGC
TCCCAAACATGGACCCTGAGATTGCAGAGATATCCCTTTTTGCTGTTCACCGCTCTTCCCTGGAGAACCC
AGAACGGGATGATTCTGGTTCCTTGGTGCTGCCCCGTGTTCTGGACAAGCTCACACTGTGCATGTGCCCG
GAGCGCCCCTTTACTGCCAAGGCCAGTGAGATTACTGGTTTGAGCAGCGAAAGCCTGATGCACTGCGGGA
AGGCTGGTTTCAATGGCGCTGTGGTAAGGACACTGCAGGGCTTCCTAAGCCGCCAGGAGGGCCCCATCTG
CCTTGTGGCCCACAATGGCTTCGATTATGACTTCCCACTGCTGTGCACGGAGCTACAACGTCTGGGTGCC
CATCTGCCCCAAGACACTGTCTGCCTGGACACACTGCCTGCATTGCGGGGCCTGGACCGTGCTCACAGCC
ACGGCACCAGGGCTCAAGGCCGCAAAAGCTACAGCCTGGCCAGTCTCTTCCACCGCTACTTCCAGGCTGA
ACCCAGTGCTGCCCATTCAGCAGAAGGTGATGTGCACACCCTGCTTCTGATCTTCCTGCATCGTGCTCCT
GAGCTGCTCGCCTGGGCAGATGAGCAGGCCCGCAGCTGGGCTCATATTGAGCCCATGTACGTGCCACCTG
ATGGTCCAAGCCTCGAAGCCGGCTCCGGCGCCACCAACTTCTCCCTCCTCAAGCAAGCCGGCGACGTGGA
GGAGAACCCAGGCCCAATGGACAAGAAGTACTCGATCGGCCTCGACATCGGGACGAACTCAGTTGGCTGG
GCCGTGATCACCGACGAGTACAAGGTGCCCTCTAAGAAGTTCAAGGTCCTGGGGAACACCGACCGCCATT
CCATCAAGAAGAACCTCATCGGCGCTCTCCTGTTCGACAGCGGGGAGACCGCTGAGGCTACGAGGCTCAA
GAGAACCGCTAGGCGCCGGTACACGAGAAGGAAGAACAGGATCTGCTACCTCCAAGAGATTTTCTCCAAC
GAGATGGCCAAGGTTGACGATTCATTCTTCCACCGCCTGGAGGAGTCTTTCCTCGTGGAGGAGGATAAGA
AGCACGAGCGGCATCCCATCTTCGGCAACATCGTGGACGAGGTTGCCTACCACGAGAAGTACCCTACGAT
CTACCATCTGCGGAAGAAGCTCGTGGACTCCACCGATAAGGCGGACCTCAGACTGATCTACCTCGCTCTG
GCCCACATGATCAAGTTCCGCGGCCATTTCCTGATCGAGGGGGATCTCAACCCAGACAACAGCGATGTTG
ACAAGCTGTTCATCCAACTCGTGCAGACCTACAACCAACTCTTCGAGGAGAACCCGATCAACGCCTCTGG
CGTGGACGCGAAGGCTATCCTGTCCGCGAGGCTCTCGAAGTCCAGGAGGCTGGAGAACCTGATCGCTCAG
CTCCCAGGCGAGAAGAAGAACGGCCTGTTCGGGAACCTCATCGCTCTCAGCCTGGGGCTCACCCCGAACT
TCAAGTCGAACTTCGATCTCGCTGAGGACGCCAAGCTGCAACTCTCCAAGGACACCTACGACGATGACCT
CGATAACCTCCTGGCCCAGATCGGCGATCAATACGCGGACCTGTTCCTCGCTGCCAAGAACCTGTCGGAC
GCCATCCTCCTGTCAGATATCCTCCGCGTGAACACCGAGATCACGAAGGCTCCACTCTCTGCCTCCATGA
TCAAGCGCTACGACGAGCACCATCAGGATCTGACCCTCCTGAAGGCGCTGGTCCGCCAACAGCTCCCGGA
GAAGTACAAGGAGATTTTCTTCGATCAGTCGAAGAACGGCTACGCTGGGTACATCGACGGCGGGGCCTCA
CAAGAGGAGTTCTACAAGTTCATCAAGCCAATCCTGGAGAAGATGGACGGCACGGAGGAGCTCCTGGTGA
AGCTCAACAGGGAGGACCTCCTGCGGAAGCAGAGAACCTTCGATAACGGCAGCATCCCCCACCAAATCCA
TCTCGGGGAGCTGCACGCCATCCTGAGAAGGCAAGAGGACTTCTACCCTTTCCTCAAGGATAACCGGGAG
AAGATCGAGAAGATCCTGACCTTCAGAATCCCATACTACGTCGGCCCTCTCGCGCGGGGGAACTCAAGAT
TCGCTTGGATGACCCGCAAGTCTGAGGAGACCATCACGCCGTGGAACTTCGAGGAGGTGGTGGACAAGGG
CGCTAGCGCTCAGTCGTTCATCGAGAGGATGACCAACTTCGACAAGAACCTGCCCAACGAGAAGGTGCTC
CCTAAGCACTCGCTCCTGTACGAGTACTTCACCGTCTACAACGAGCTCACGAAGGTGAAGTACGTCACCG
AGGGCATGCGCAAGCCAGCGTTCCTGTCCGGGGAGCAGAAGAAGGCTATCGTGGACCTCCTGTTCAAGAC
CAACCGGAAGGTCACGGTTAAGCAACTCAAGGAGGACTACTTCAAGAAGATCGAGTGCTTCGATTCGGTC
GAGATCAGCGGCGTTGAGGACCGCTTCAACGCCAGCCTCGGGACCTACCACGATCTCCTGAAGATCATCA
AGGATAAGGACTTCCTGGACAACGAGGAGAACGAGGATATCCTGGAGGACATCGTGCTGACCCTCACGCT
GTTCGAGGACAGGGAGATGATCGAGGAGCGCCTGAAGACGTACGCCCATCTCTTCGATGACAAGGTCATG
AAGCAACTCAAGCGCCGGAGATACACCGGCTGGGGGAGGCTGTCCCGCAAGCTCATCAACGGCATCCGGG
ACAAGCAGTCCGGGAAGACCATCCTCGACTTCCTCAAGAGCGATGGCTTCGCCAACAGGAACTTCATGCA
ACTGATCCACGATGACAGCCTCACCTTCAAGGAGGATATCCAAAAGGCTCAAGTGAGCGGCCAGGGGGAC
TCGCTGCACGAGCATATCGCGAACCTCGCTGGCTCCCCCGCGATCAAGAAGGGCATCCTCCAGACCGTGA
AGGTTGTGGACGAGCTCGTGAAGGTCATGGGCCGGCACAAGCCTGAGAACATCGTCATCGAGATGGCCAG
AGAGAACCAAACCACGCAGAAGGGGCAAAAGAACTCTAGGGAGCGCATGAAGCGCATCGAGGAGGGCATC
AAGGAGCTGGGGTCCCAAATCCTCAAGGAGCACCCAGTGGAGAACACCCAACTGCAGAACGAGAAGCTCT
ACCTGTACTACCTCCAGAACGGCAGGGATATGTACGTGGACCAAGAGCTGGATATCAACCGCCTCAGCGA
TTACGACGTCGATCATATCGTTCCCCAGTCTTTCCTGAAGGATGACTCCATCGACAACAAGGTCCTCACC
AGGTCGGACAAGAACCGCGGCAAGTCAGATAACGTTCCATCTGAGGAGGTCGTTAAGAAGATGAAGAACT
ACTGGAGGCAGCTCCTGAACGCCAAGCTGATCACGCAAAGGAAGTTCGACAACCTCACCAAGGCTGAGAG
AGGCGGGCTCTCAGAGCTGGACAAGGCCGGCTTCATCAAGCGGCAGCTGGTCGAGACCAGACAAATCACG
AAGCACGTTGCGCAAATCCTCGACTCTCGGATGAACACGAAGTACGATGAGAACGACAAGCTGATCAGGG
AGGTTAAGGTGATCACCCTGAAGTCTAAGCTCGTCTCCGACTTCAGGAAGGATTTCCAGTTCTACAAGGT
TCGCGAGATCAACAACTACCACCATGCCCATGACGCTTACCTCAACGCTGTGGTCGGCACCGCTCTGATC
AAGAAGTACCCAAAGCTGGAGTCCGAGTTCGTGTACGGGGACTACAAGGTTTACGATGTGCGCAAGATGA
TCGCCAAGTCGGAGCAAGAGATCGGCAAGGCTACCGCCAAGTACTTCTTCTACTCAAACATCATGAACTT
CTTCAAGACCGAGATCACGCTGGCCAACGGCGAGATCCGGAAGAGACCGCTCATCGAGACCAACGGCGAG
ACGGGGGAGATCGTGTGGGACAAGGGCAGGGATTTCGCGACCGTCCGCAAGGTTCTCTCCATGCCCCAGG
TGAACATCGTCAAGAAGACCGAGGTCCAAACGGGCGGGTTCTCAAAGGAGTCTATCCTGCCTAAGCGGAA
CAGCGACAAGCTCATCGCCAGAAAGAAGGACTGGGACCCAAAGAAGTACGGCGGGTTCGACAGCCCTACC
GTGGCCTACTCGGTCCTGGTTGTGGCGAAGGTTGAGAAGGGCAAGTCCAAGAAGCTCAAGAGCGTGAAGG
AGCTCCTGGGGATCACCATCATGGAGAGGTCCAGCTTCGAGAAGAACCCAATCGACTTCCTGGAGGCCAA
GGGCTACAAGGAGGTGAAGAAGGACCTGATCATCAAGCTCCCGAAGTACTCTCTCTTCGAGCTGGAGAAC
GGCAGGAAGAGAATGCTGGCTTCCGCTGGCGAGCTCCAGAAGGGGAACGAGCTCGCGCTGCCAAGCAAGT
ACGTGAACTTCCTCTACCTGGCTTCCCACTACGAGAAGCTCAAGGGCAGCCCGGAGGACAACGAGCAAAA
GCAGCTGTTCGTCGAGCAGCACAAGCATTACCTCGACGAGATCATCGAGCAAATCTCCGAGTTCAGCAAG
CGCGTGATCCTCGCCGACGCGAACCTGGATAAGGTCCTCTCCGCCTACAACAAGCACCGGGACAAGCCCA
TCAGAGAGCAAGCGGAGAACATCATCCATCTCTTCACCCTGACGAACCTCGGCGCTCCTGCTGCTTTCAA
GTACTTCGACACCACGATCGATCGGAAGAGATACACCTCCACGAAGGAGGTCCTGGACGCGACCCTCATC
CACCAGTCGATCACCGGCCTGTACGAGACGAGGATCGACCTCTCACAACTCGGCGGGGATAAGAGACCCG
CAGCAACCAAGAAGGCAGGGCAAGCAAAGAAGAAGAAGTGACTCGAGTATATGAAGATGAATATGAAATA
TTTGGTGTGTCAAATAAAAAGCTTGTGTGCTTAAGTTTGTGTTTTTTTCTTGGCTTGTTGTGTTATGAAT
TTGTGGCTTTTTCTAATATTAAATGAATGTAAGATCACATTATAATGAATAAACAAATGTTTCTATAATC
CATTGTGAATGTTTTGTTGGATCTCTTCTGCAGCATATAACTACTGTATGTGCTATGGTATGGACTATGG
AATATGATTAAAGATAAGGAGCTCGTTAACCGGTGACGGACGTGGGCAGGTGTGATGAAAAGCCTTAGGG
TCAGGTGGCACTTTTCGGGGAAATGTGCGATGAACCCCTATTTGTTTATTTTTCTAAATACATTCAAATA
TGTATCCGCTAATGAGACAATAACCCTGATAAATGCTTCAATTATATTGAAAAAGGAAGAGTATGAGTAT
CCAACATTTCCGTGTCGCCCTTATTCCCTTTTTTGCGGCCTTCTGCCTTCCTGTTTTTGCTCACCCAGAA
ACGCTGGTGAAAGTAAAAGATGCTGAAGATCAGTTGGGTGCCCGAGTGGGTTACATTGAACTGGATCTCA
ACAGCGGCAAAATCTTAGAGAGTTTTCGCCCCGAAGAACGCTTCCCAATGATGAGCACTTTCAAAGTTCT
GCTATGTGGCGCGGTGTTATCCCGTATTGATGCTGGGCAAGAGCAACTCGGTCGCCGCATACACTATTCT
CAGAATGACTTGGTTGAGTATTCACCAGTCACAGAAAAGCATCTTACGGATGGCATGACAGTAAGAGAAT
TATGTAGTGCTGCCATAACCATGAGTGATAACACTGCGGCCAACTTACTTCTGACAACGATTGGAGGACC
GAAGGAGCTAACCGCTTTTTTGCACAACATGGGGGATCATGTAACTCGCCTTGATCGTTGGGAACCGGAG
CTGAATGAAGCCATACCAAACGACGAGCGTGACACCACGATGCCTGTAGCAATGGCAACAACTCTCCGCA
AACTATTAACTGGCGAACTACTTACTCTTGCTTCACGCCAGCAACTCATTGACTGGATGGAGGCGGACAA
AGTTGCAGGACCACTTCTGCGCTCGGCACTTCCGGCTGGCTGGTTTATTGCTGATAAATCTGGAGCCGGT
GAGCGTGGGTCTCGCGGTATCATTGCAGCACTGGGGCCAGATGGTAAGCCCTCCCGTATCGTAGTTATCT
ACACGACGGGGAGTCAGGCAACTATGGATGAACGAAATAGACAGATCGCTGAGATAGGTGCCTCACTGAT
TAAGCATTGGTAACTGTCAGACGAAGGGAAATAAATAGTAGCCCGCCTGATGTGCGGGCTTTTTTTTGGT
GGTGGTTACCAGTGTCGCTTAGCTACCGTAGGTCCTCTTAGGCGGTCCGATTAGCGACATAGTCATCAAT
Features (pLannotate 1.2.2; 7 found; start..end, strand, type, name):
     80..668     +  rep_origin     ori: high-copy-number ColE1/pMB1/pBR322/pUC origin of replication
    882..2871    +  promoter       Ubi promoter: maize polyubiquitin gene promoter
   2883..3590    +  CDS            Trex2: TREX2_MOUSE - Experimental evidence at protein level: Swiss-Prot protein existence level 1. Exonuclease with a preference for double-stranded DNA with mismatched 3' termini. May play a role in DNA repair. From Mus musculus (Mouse).
   3657..7760    +  CDS            cas9: CAS9_STRP1 - Also known as csn1 From Streptococcus pyogenes serotype M1.
   7820..8068    +  terminator     HSP terminator: efficient transcription terminator from the Arabidopsis thaliana heat shock protein 18.2 gene (Nagaya et al., 2010)
   8152..8252    +  promoter       AmpR promoter: bla
   8253..9113    +  CDS            AmpR: β-lactamase; bla; confers resistance to ampicillin, carbenicillin, and related antibiotics
