[The description below was written by a language model from this plasmid's Addgene catalogue record and pLannotate feature annotations shown in this document.]
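Description:
pMOD_A1910 is a "Module A" plasmid from a modular plant genome-engineering toolkit, built on the pMOD_A1001 backbone and classed as a CRISPR vector. It is a high-copy bacterial plasmid of about 9.2 kb, propagated in E. coli through a ColE1/pUC-type origin of replication and selected with ampicillin through a β-lactamase gene driven by its own bla promoter. The record describes it only as a module and does not set out the downstream assembly steps. No plant selectable marker, T-DNA borders or guide RNA cassette appear in the annotated features, which fits a component plasmid meant to be combined with other modules rather than a finished transformation vector.

The payload is a single expression cassette inserted by Gibson cloning. The maize polyubiquitin (ZmUbi) promoter, a strong constitutive promoter widely used in monocots, drives one open reading frame encoding TREX2-P2A-TaCas9, and transcription ends at the terminator of the Arabidopsis heat shock protein 18.2 gene. The annotation identifies the first coding region as mouse Trex2, a 3' exonuclease, and the second as Streptococcus pyogenes Cas9. The "Ta" prefix presumably denotes a wheat codon-optimised version, although the record does not say so. The P2A peptide listed in the insert name is not annotated separately but would lie in the short gap between the two coding regions. It causes ribosomal skipping, so both proteins are made as separate polypeptides from one transcript. Co-expressing an end-processing exonuclease with Cas9 is generally used to bias repair of nuclease-induced breaks towards deletions and so raise mutagenesis frequency. The construct therefore appears to suit targeted mutagenesis in cereals or other monocots.
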