Addgene plasmid #91041: pMOD_A1910
Purpose: Module A, Promoter: ZmUbi, Gene: TREX2-P2A-TaCas9, Terminator: HSP
Depositing lab: Daniel Voytas. Depositing organization: University of Minnesota. Publication: A multi-purpose toolkit to enable advanced genome engineering in plants. Cermak T, Curtin SJ, Gil-Humanes J, Cegan R, Kono TJY, Konecna E, Belanto JJ, Starker CG, Mathre JW, Greenstein RL, Voytas DF. Plant Cell. 2017 May 18. pii: tpc.00922.2016. doi: 10.1105/tpc.16.00922. PubMed 28522548.
Backbone
  Vector backbone: pMOD_A1001
  Vector type: CRISPR
Growth in bacteria
  Bacterial resistance: Ampicillin, 100 μg/mL
  Growth temperature: 37°C
  Growth strain: DH5alpha
  Copy number: High Copy
Gene/Insert
  Gene/Insert name: TREX2-P2A-TaCas9
  Species: Synthetic
  Promoter: ZmUbi
  Cloning method: Gibson Cloning
  Sequencing primers: 5′ unknown
Terms and licenses: Academic/Nonprofit Terms; Industry Terms: Not Available to Industry
How to cite: pMOD_A1910 was a gift from Daniel Voytas (Addgene plasmid # 91041 ; http://n2t.net/addgene:91041 ; RRID:Addgene_91041)
